Addgene plasmid #176864: pTAG2
Purpose: First sgRNA in a tRNA separated array of sgRNAs
Depositing lab: Daniel Voytas. Depositing organization: University of Minnesota. Publication: Direct delivery and fast-treated Agrobacterium co-culture (Fast-TrACC) plant transformation methods for Nicotiana benthamiana. Cody JP, Maher MF, Nasti RA, Starker CG, Chamness JC, Voytas DF. Nat Protoc. 2022 Oct 17. pii: 10.1038/s41596-022-00749-9. doi: 10.1038/s41596-022-00749-9. PubMed 36253612.
Backbone
  Vector backbone: pAGM9121
  Vector type: CRISPR
Growth in bacteria
  Bacterial resistance: Spectinomycin, 50 μg/mL
  Growth temperature: 37°C
  Growth strain: DH5alpha
  Copy number: High Copy
Gene/Insert
  Gene/Insert name: sgRNA_2 (alt name: LacZ)
  gRNA/shRNA sequence: unknown
  Species: Synthetic
  Mutation: WT
  Cloning method: Restriction Enzyme; 5′ cloning site Unknown (unknown if destroyed); 3′ cloning site Unknown (unknown if destroyed)
Terms and licenses: Academic/Nonprofit Terms; Industry Terms: Not Available to Industry
Depositor comments: MoClo compatible
How to cite: pTAG2 was a gift from Daniel Voytas (Addgene plasmid # 176864 ; http://n2t.net/addgene:176864 ; RRID:Addgene_176864)
