[The description below was written by a language model from this plasmid's Addgene catalogue record and pLannotate feature annotations shown in this document.]
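Description:
pTAG2 is a small (about 2.7 kb) bacterial cloning plasmid built on the pAGM9121 backbone, a MoClo (Golden Gate modular cloning) part-acceptor vector, and is catalogued as a CRISPR construct. It is maintained in E. coli through a high-copy ColE1/pUC-type origin and selected with spectinomycin through an aadA (SmR) aminoglycoside adenylyltransferase gene. The short Pc integron promoter and gentamicin-resistance fragments annotated just upstream of this gene look like remnants of the cassette from which the marker derives, not functional elements.

The payload is a module for assembling multiplexed guide RNA arrays in which individual sgRNAs are separated by tRNA sequences. The record's purpose line calls it the first sgRNA in such an array, although the insert is named sgRNA_2. The feature table shows a partial Streptococcus pyogenes Cas9 gRNA scaffold followed by a tRNA, then a lacZα cassette (CAP site, lac promoter and operator, T3 and T7 promoters, an MCS fragment and the lacZα coding fragment), and then a second partial gRNA scaffold. This layout suggests that the lacZα cassette is a placeholder that a user-supplied spacer replaces, which would allow blue/white screening, and the "LacZ" alternative insert name and the unspecified guide sequence fit this reading. In tRNA-spaced arrays, the host cell's tRNA-processing enzymes cleave a single transcript to release the individual guides.

No plant or other eukaryotic promoter is annotated, so the unit would presumably be expressed only after assembly into a higher-level MoClo vector. The record does not state the cloning sites. The associated publication concerns Agrobacterium-based transformation methods for Nicotiana benthamiana, which points to use in plant genome editing.
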