Features (pLannotate 1.2.2; 15 found; start..end, strand, type, name):
     15..75      +  misc_RNA       gRNA scaffold (fragment): guide RNA scaffold for the Streptococcus pyogenes CRISPR/Cas9 system
     81..151     +  ncRNA          tRNA: Accession: RF00005 - tRNA
    205..226     +  protein_bind   CAP binding site: CAP binding activates transcription in the presence of cAMP. E. coli catabolite activator protein
    241..271     +  promoter       lac promoter: promoter for the E. coli lac operon
    279..295     +  protein_bind   lac operator: The lac repressor binds to the lac operator to inhibit transcription in E. coli. This inhibition can be relieved by adding lactose or isopropyl-β-D-thiogalactopyranoside (IPTG). lac repressor encoded by lacI
    340..358     +  promoter       T3 promoter: promoter for bacteriophage T3 RNA polymerase
    374..397     +  misc_feature   MCS (fragment): pBluescript multiple cloning site
    406..424     -  promoter       T7 promoter: promoter for bacteriophage T7 RNA polymerase
    432..587     +  CDS            lacZα (fragment): LacZα fragment of β-galactosidase; lacZ fragment
    592..610     +  rep_origin     f1 ori (fragment): f1 bacteriophage origin of replication; arrow indicates direction of (+) strand synthesis
    625..660     +  misc_RNA       gRNA scaffold (fragment): guide RNA scaffold for the Streptococcus pyogenes CRISPR/Cas9 system
    695..718     +  promoter       Pc promoter (fragment): intI1 (promoter lies within the coding sequence); class 1 integron promoter
    894..950     +  CDS            GmR (fragment): gentamycin acetyltransferase; aacC1; confers resistance to gentamycin
    961..1748    +  CDS            SmR (fragment): aminoglycoside adenylyltransferase (Murphy, 1985); aadA; confers resistance to spectinomycin and streptomycin
   2089..2677    +  rep_origin     ori: high-copy-number ColE1/pMB1/pBR322/pUC origin of replication
>Addgene plasmid #176864 | pTAG2 | addgene full sequence | sequence record 348323 | Addgene NGS Result
CACTCTGTGGTCTCATAGCAAGTTAAAATAAGGCTAGTCCGTTATCAACTTGAAAAAGTGGCACCGAGTC
GGTGCAACAAAGCACCAGTGGTCTAGTGGTAGAATAGTACCCTGCCACGGTACAGACCCGGGTTCGATTC
CCGGCTGGTGCATGAGACGAGATCTAGACGACCGGTGGAAAGCGGGCAGTGAGCGCAACGCAATTAATGT
GAGTTAGCTCACTCATTAGGCACCCCAGGCTTTACACTTTATGCTTCCGGCTCGTATGTTGTGTGGAATT
GTGAGCGGATAACAATTTCACACAGGAAACAGCTATGACCATGATTACGCCAAGCGCGCAATTAACCCTC
ACTAAAGGGAACAAAAGCTGGAGGACCTCGAGGGGGGGCCCGGTACCCAATTCGCCCTATAGTGAGTCGT
ATTACGCGCGCTCACTGGCCGTCGTTTTACAACGTCGTGACTGGGAAAACCCTGGCGTTACCCAACTTAA
TCGCCTTGCAGCACATCCCCCTTTCGCCAGCTGGCGTAATAGCGAAGAGGCCCGCACCGATCGCCCTTCC
CAACAGTTGCGCAGCCTGAATGGCGAATGGGACGCGCCCTGTAGCGGCGCCACTAGTCGTCTCCGTTTTA
GAGCTAGAAATAGCAAGTTAAAATAAGGCTCGAGACCACGAAGTGCCGAGGCACGAACCCAGTGGACATA
AGCCTGTTCGGTTCGTAAGCTGTAATGCAAGTAGCGTATGCGCTCACGCAACTGGTCCAGAACCTTGACC
GAACGCAGCGGTGGTAACGGCGCAGTGGCGGTTTTCATGGCTTGTTATGACTGTTTTTTTGGGGTACAGT
CTATGCCTCGGGCATCCAAGCAGCAAGCGCGTTACGCCGTGGGTCGATGTTTGATGTTATGGAGCAGCAA
CGATGTTACGCAGCAGGGCAGTCGCCCTAAAACAAAGTTAAACATCATGGGGGAAGCGGTGATCGCCGAA
GTATCGACTCAACTATCAGAGGTAGTTGGCGTCATCGAGCGCCATCTCGAACCGACGTTGCTGGCCGTAC
ATTTGTACGGCTCCGCAGTGGATGGCGGCCTGAAGCCACACAGCGATATTGATTTGCTGGTTACGGTGAC
CGTAAGGCTTGATGAAACAACGCGGCGAGCTTTGATCAACGACCTTTTGGAAACTTCGGCTTCCCCTGGA
GAGAGCGAGATTCTCCGCGCTGTAGAAGTCACCATTGTTGTGCACGACGACATCATTCCGTGGCGTTATC
CAGCTAAGCGCGAACTGCAATTTGGAGAATGGCAGCGCAATGACATTCTTGCAGGTATCTTCGAGCCAGC
CACGATCGACATTGATCTGGCTATCTTGCTGACAAAAGCAAGAGAACATAGCGTTGCCTTGGTAGGTCCA
GCGGCGGAGGAACTCTTTGATCCGGTTCCTGAACAGGATCTATTTGAGGCGCTAAATGAAACCTTAACGC
TATGGAACTCGCCGCCCGACTGGGCTGGCGATGAGCGAAATGTAGTGCTTACGTTGTCCCGCATTTGGTA
CAGCGCAGTAACCGGCAAAATCGCGCCGAAGGATGTCGCTGCCGACTGGGCAATGGAGCGCCTGCCGGCC
CAGTATCAGCCCGTCATACTTGAAGCTAGACAGGCTTATCTTGGACAAGAAGAAGATCGCTTGGCCTCGC
GCGCAGATCAGTTGGAAGAATTTGTCCATTACGTGAAAGGCGAGATCACCAAGGTAGTCGGCAAATAATG
TCTAGCTAGAAATTCGTTCAAGCCGACGCCGCTTCGCGGCGCGGCTTAACTCAAGCGTTAGATGCACTAA
GCACATAATTGCTCACAGCCAAACTATCAGGTCAAGTCTGCTTTTATTATTTTTAAGCGTGCATAATAAG
CCCTACACAAATTGGGAGATATATCATGCTGTCAGACCAAGTTTACTCATATATACTTTAGATTGATTTA
AAACTTCATTTTTAATTTAAAAGGATCTAGGTGAAGATCCTTTTTGATAATCTCATGACCAAAATCCCTT
AACGTGAGTTTTCGTTCCACTGAGCGTCAGACCCCGTAGAAAAGATCAAAGGATCTTCTTGAGATCCTTT
TTTTCTGCGCGTAATCTGCTGCTTGCAAACAAAAAAACCACCGCTACCAGCGGTGGTTTGTTTGCCGGAT
CAAGAGCTACCAACTCTTTTTCCGAAGGTAACTGGCTTCAGCAGAGCGCAGATACCAAATACTGTTCTTC
TAGTGTAGCCGTAGTTAGGCCACCACTTCAAGAACTCTGTAGCACCGCCTACATACCTCGCTCTGCTAAT
CCTGTTACCAGTGGCTGCTGCCAGTGGCGATAAGTCGTGTCTTACCGGGTTGGACTCAAGACGATAGTTA
CCGGATAAGGCGCAGCGGTCGGGCTGAACGGGGGGTTCGTGCACACAGCCCAGCTTGGAGCGAACGACCT
ACACCGAACTGAGATACCTACAGCGTGAGCTATGAGAAAGCGCCACGCTTCCCGAAGGGAGAAAGGCGGA
CAGGTATCCGGTAAGCGGCAGGGTCGGAACAGGAGAGCGCACGAGGGAGCTTCCAGGGGGAAACGCCTGG
TATCTTTATAGTCCTGTCGGGTTTCGCCACCTCTGACTTGAGCGTCGATTTTTGTGATGCTCGTCAGGGG
GGCGGAGCCTATGGAAAAACGCCAGCAACGCGGCCTTTTTACGGTTCCTG
